>Addgene plasmid #110022 | pHH0103_PCNA_PCNA | addgene full sequence | sequence record 215934 | Addgene NGS Result
TTGACAATTAATCATCGGCTCGTATAATGTGTGGAATTGTGAGCGGATAACAATTTCACACAGGAAACAG
CCAGTCCGTTTAGGTGTTTTCACGAGCACTTCACCAACAAGGACCATAGATTATGAAAATCGAAGAACAC
CATCACCATCACCATTCCAGCGGTAAGCTTATGTCCCCTATACTAGGTTATTGGAAAATTAAGGGCCTTG
TGCAACCCACTCGACTTCTTTTGGAATATCTTGAAGAAAAATATGAAGAGCATTTGTATGAGCGCGATGA
AGGTGATAAATGGCGAAACAAAAAGTTTGAATTGGGTTTGGAGTTTCCCAATCTTCCTTATTATATTGAT
GGTGATGTTAAATTAACACAGTCTATGGCCATCATACGTTATATAGCTGACAAGCACAACATGTTGGGTG
GTTGTCCAAAAGAGCGTGCAGAGATTTCAATGCTTGAAGGAGCGGTTTTGGATATTAGATACGGTGTTTC
GAGAATTGCATATAGTAAAGACTTTGAAACTCTCAAAGTTGATTTTCTTAGCAAGCTACCTGAAATGCTG
AAAATGTTCGAAGATCGTTTATGTCATAAAACATATTTAAATGGTGATCATGTAACCCATCCTGACTTCA
TGTTGTATGACGCTCTTGATGTTGTTTTATACATGGACCCAATGTGCCTGGATGCGTTCCCAAAATTAGT
TTGTTTTAAAAAACGTATTGAAGCTATCCCACAAATTGATAAGTACTTGAAATCCAGCAAGTATATAGCA
TGGCCTTTGCAGGGCTGGCAAGCCACGTTTGGTGGTGGCGACCATCCTCCAAAATCGGATCTGGAAGTTC
TGTTCCAGGGGCCCCTGTCCAGCGGTCTGGTTCCGCGTGGTTCCGGTACCGCGGCCCAGCCGGCCATGTT
TGAAGCGCGTCTGGTTCAGGGCTCTATTCTGAAAAAAGTCCTGGAAGCCCTGAAAGATCTGATTAACGAA
GCATGCTGGGACATCAGCTCTAGTGGTGTTAATCTGCAGTCCATGGATTCCTCACATGTGTCACTGGTTC
AACTGACCCTGCGTAGCGAAGGCTTTGATACGTATCGTTGCGACCGCAACCTGGCTATGGGTGTCAATCT
GACCTCTATGAGTAAAATCCTGAAATGTGCGGGCAACGAAGATATTATCACCCTGCGCGCGGAAGATAAT
GCCGACACGCTGGCACTGGTCTTCGAAGCTCCGAATCAGGAAAAAGTGTCCGATTATGAAATGAAACTGA
TGGATCTGGACGTGGAACAGCTGGGTATTCCGGAACAAGAATACTCGTGCGTGGTTAAAATGCCGAGCGG
CGAATTTGCCCGTATCTGTCGCGATCTGTCTCATATTGGTGACGCTGTCGTGATCAGTTGTGCGAAAGAT
GGCGTGAAATTCTCCGCCTCAGGTGAACTGGGCAACGGTAATATTAAACTGTCTCAGACCAGTAACGTCG
ACAAAGAAGAAGAAGCGGTGACCATCGAAATGAATGAACCGGTTCAACTGACGTTCGCTCTGCGCTATCT
GAACTTTTTCACCAAAGCAACGCCGCTGTCGAGCACCGTGACGCTGTCGATGAGCGCGGATGTTCCGCTG
GTTGTCGAATACAAAATTGCCGACATGGGCCACCTGAAATATTACCTGGCACCGAAAATCGAAGATGAAG
AAGGTAGCGCGGCCGCATA
[142 nt withheld, positions 1700-1841]
C
[98 nt withheld, positions 1843-1940]
AGTTTGTACTGGTGACGAAACTCAGTGTCTAGCTAGAGTGGC
[149 nt withheld, positions 1983-2131]
T
[41 nt withheld, positions 2133-2173]
T
[62 nt withheld, positions 2175-2236]
A
[35 nt withheld, positions 2238-2272]
CCTCCCTCAATCGGTTGAATGTCGCCCTTTTGTCTTTGGCGCTGGTAAACCATATGAA
[86 nt withheld, positions 2331-2416]
T
[54 nt withheld, positions 2418-2471]
CTAGCGCCGCCCTATACCTTGTCTGCCTCCCCGCGTTGCGTCGCGGTGCATGGAGCCGGGCCACCTCGAC
CTGAATGGAAGCCGGCGGCACCTCGCTAACGGATTCACCACTCCAAGAATTGGAGCCAATCAATTCTTGC
GGAGAACTGTGAATGCGCAAACCAACCCTTGGCAGAACATATCCATCGCGTCCGCCATCTCCAGCAGCCG
CACGCGGCGCATCTCGGGCAGCGTTGGGTCCTGGCCACGGGTGCGCATGATCGTGCTCCTGTCGTTGAGG
ACCCGGCTAGGCTGGCGGGGTTGCCTTACTGGTTAGCAGAATGAATCACCGATACGCGAGCGAACGTGAA
GCGACTGCTGCTGCAAAACGTCTGCGACCTGAGCAACAACATGAATGGTCTTCGGTTTCCGTGTTTCGTA
AAGTCTGGAAACGCGGAAGTCAGCGCCCTGCACCATTATGTTCCGGATCTGCATCGCAGGATGCTGCTGG
CTACCCTGTGGAACACCTACATCTGTATTAACGAAGCGCTGGCATTGACCCTGAGTGATTTTTCTCTGGT
CCCGCCGCATCCATACCGCCAGTTGTTTACCCTCACAACGTTCCAGTAACCGGGCATGTTCATCATCAGT
AACCCGTATCGTGAGCATCCTCTCTCGTTTCATCGGTATCATTACCCCCATGAACAGAAATCCCCCTTAC
ACGGAGGCATCAGTGACCAAACAGGAAAAAACCGCCCTTAACATGGCCCGCTTTATCAGAAGCCAGACAT
TAACGCTTCTGGAGAAACTCAACGAGCTGGACGCGGATGAACAGGCAGACATCTGTGAATCGCTTCACGA
CCACGCTGATGAGCTTTACCGCAGGATCCGCGAAATTGTAAGCGTTAATATTTTGTTAAAATTCGCGTTA
AATTTTTGTTAAATCAGCTCATTTTTTAACCAATAGGCCGAAATCGGCAAAATCCCTTATAAATCAAAAG
AATAGACCGAGATAGGGT
[37 nt withheld, positions 3470-3506]
AAAGAACGTGGACTCCAACGTCAAAGG
[49 nt withheld, positions 3534-3582]
T
[91 nt withheld, positions 3584-3674]
G
[124 nt withheld, positions 3676-3799]
CGCGGATCCTGCCTCGCGCGTTTCGGTGATGACGGTGAAAACCTCTGACACATGCAGCTCCCGGAGACGG
TCACAGCTTGTCTGTAAGCGGATGCCGGGAGCAGACAAGCCCGTCAGGGCGCGTCAGCGGGTGTTGGCGG
GTGTCGGGGCGCAGCCATGACCCAGTCACGTAGCGATAGCGGAGTGTATACTGGCTTAACTATGCGGCAT
CAGAGCAGATTGTACTGAGAGTGCACCATATGCGGTGTGAAATACCGCACAGATGCGTAAGGAGAAAATA
CCGCATCAGGCGCTCTTCCGCTTCCTCGCTCACTGACTCGCTGCGCTCGGTCGTTCGGCTGCGGCGAGCG
GTATCAGCTCACTCAAAGGCGGTAATACGGTTATCCACAGAATCAGGGGATAACGCAGGAAAGAACATGT
GAGCAAAAGGCCAGCAAAAGGCCAGGAACCGTAAAAAGGCCGCGTTGCTGGCGTTTTTCCATAGGCTCCG
CCCCCCTGACGAGCATCACAAAAATCGACGCTCAAGTCAGAGGTGGCGAAACCCGACAGGACTATAAAGA
TACCAGGGTTTCCCCCTGGAAGCTCCCTCGTGCGCTCTCCTGTTCCGACCCTGCCGCTTACCGGATACCT
GTCCGCCTTTCTCCCTTCGGGAAGCGTGGCGCTTTCTCATAGCTCACGCTGTAGGTATCTCAGTTCGGTG
TAGGTCGTTCGCTCCAAGCTGGGCTGTGTGCACGAACCCCCCGTTCAGCCCGACCGCTGCGCCTTATCCG
GTAACTATCGTCTTGAGTCCAACCCGGTAAGACACGACTTATCGCCACTGGCAGCAGCCACTGGTAACAG
GATTAGCAGAGCGAGGTATGTAGGCGGTGCTACAGAGTTCTTGAAGTGGTGGCCTAACTACGGCTACACT
AGAAGGACAGTATTTGGTATCTGCGCTCTGCTGAAGCCAGTTACCTTCGGAAAAAGAGTTGGTAGCTCTT
GATCCGGCAAACAAACCACCGCTGGTAGCGGTGGTTTTTTTGTTTGCAAGCAGCAGATTACGCGCAGAAA
AAAAGGATCTCAAGAAGATCCTTTGATCTTTTCTACGGGGTCTGACGCTCAGTGGAACGAAAACTCACGT
TAAGGGATTTTGGTCATGAGATTATCAAAAAGGATCTTCACCTAGATCCTTTTAAATTAAAAATGAAGTT
TTAAATCAATCTAAAGTATATATGAGTAAACTTGGTCTGACAGTTACCAATGCTTAATCAGTGAGGCACC
TATCTCAGCGATCTGTCTATTTCGTTCATCCATAGTTGCCTGACTCCCCGTCGTGTAGATAACTACGATA
CGGGAGGGCTTACCATCTGGCCCCAGTGCTGCAATGATACCGCGAGACCCACGCTCACCGGCTCCAGATT
TATCAGCAATAAACCAGCCAGCCGGAAGGGCCGAGCGCAGAAGTGGTCCTGCAACTTTATCCGCCTCCAT
CCAGTCTATTAATTGTTGCCGGGAAGCTAGAGTAAGTAGTTCGCCAGTTAATAGTTTGCGCAACGTTGTT
GCCATTGCTGCAGGCATCGTGGTGTCACGCTCGTCGTTTGGTATGGCTTCATTCAGCTCCGGTTCCCAAC
GATCAAGGCGAGTTACATGATCCCCCATGTTGTGCAAAAAAGCGGTTAGCTCCTTCGGTCCTCCGATCGT
TGTCAGAAGTAAGTTGGCCGCAGTGTTATCACTCATGGTTATGGCAGCACTGCATAATTCTCTTACTGTC
ATGCCATCCGTAAGATGCTTTTCTGTGACTGGTGAGTACTCAACCAAGTCATTCTGAGAATAGTGTATGC
GGCGACCGAGTTGCTCTTGCCCGGCGTCAACACGGGATAATACCGCGCCACATAGCAGAACTTTAAAAGT
GCTCATCATTGGAAAACGTTCTTCGGGGCGAAAACTCTCAAGGATCTTACCGCTGTTGAGATCCAGTTCG
ATGTAACCCACTCGTGCACCCAACTGATCTTCAGCATCTTTTACTTTCACCAGCGTTTCTGGGTGAGCAA
AAACAGGAAGGCAAAATGCCGCAAAAAAGGGAATAAGGGCGACACGGAAATGTTGAATACTCATACTCTT
CCTTTTTCAATATTATTGAAGCATTTATCAGGGTTATTGTCTCATGAGCGGATACATATTTGAATGTATT
TAGAAAAATAAACAAATAGGGGTTCCGCGCACATTTCCCCGAAAAGTGCCACCTGACGTCTAAGAAACCA
TTATTATCATGACATTAACCTATAAAAATAGGCGTATCACGAGGCCCTTTCGTCTTCAAGAATTCCCGAC
ACCATCGAATGGTGCAAAACCTTTCGCGGTATGGCATGATAGCGCCCGGAAGAGAGTCAATTCAGGGTGG
TGAATGTGAAACCAGTAACGTTATACGATGTCGCAGAGTATGCCGGTGTCTCTTATCAGACCGTTTCCCG
CGTGGTGAACCAGGCCAGCCACGTTTCTGCGAAAACGCGGGAAAAAGTGGAAGCGGCGATGGCGGAGCTG
AATTACATTCCCAACCGCGTGGCACAACAACTGGCGGGCAAACAGTCGTTGCTGATTGGCGTTGCCACCT
CCAGTCTGGCCCTGCACGCGCCGTCGCAAATTGTCGCGGCGATTAAATCTCGCGCCGATCAACTGGGTGC
CAGCGTGGTGGTGTCGATGGTAGAACGAAGCGGCGTCGAAGCCTGTAAAGCGGCGGTGCACAATCTTCTC
GCGCAACGCGTCAGTGGGCTGATCATTAACTATCCGCTGGATGACCAGGATGCCATTGCTGTGGAAGCTG
CCTGCACTAATGTTCCGGCGTTATTTCTTGATGTCTCTGACCAGACACCCATCAACAGTATTATTTTCTC
CCATGAAGACGGTACGCGACTGGGCGTGGAGCATCTGGTCGCATTGGGTCACCAGCAAATCGCGCTGTTA
GCGGGCCCATTAAGTTCTGTCTCGGCGCGTCTGCGTCTGGCTGGCTGGCATAAATATCTCACTCGCAATC
AAATTCAGCCGATAGCGGAACGGGAAGGCGACTGGAGTGCCATGTCCGGTTTTCAACAAACCATGCAAAT
GCTGAATGAGGGCATCGTTCCCACTGCGATGCTGGTTGCCAACGATCAGATGGCGCTGGGCGCAATGCGC
GCCATTACCGAGTCCGGGCTGCGCGTTGGTGCGGATATCTCGGTAGTGGGATACGACGATACCGAAGACA
GCTCATGTTATATCCCGCCGTTAACCACCATCAAACAGGATTTTCGCCTGCTGGGGCAAACCAGCGTGGA
CCGCTTGCTGCAACTCTCTCAGGGCCAGGCGGTGAAGGGCAATCAGCTGTTGCCCGTCTCACTGGTGAAA
AGAAAAACCACCCTGGCGCCCAATACGCAAACCGCCTCTCCCCGCGCGTTGGCCGATTCATTAATGCAGC
TGGCACGACAGGTTTCCCGACTGGAAAGCGGGCAGTGAGCGCAACGCAATTAATGTAAGTTAGCTCACTC
ATTAGGCACAATTCTCATGTTTGACAGCTTATCATCGACTGCACGGTGCACCAATGCTTCTGGCGTCAGG
CAGCCATCGGAAGCTGTGGTATGGCTGTGCAGGTCGTAAATCACTGCATAATTCGTGTCGCTCAAGGCGC
ACTCCCGTTCTGGATAATGTTTTTTGCGCCGACATCATAACGGTTCTGGCAAATATTCTGAAATGAGCTG
Features (pLannotate 1.2.2; 21 found; start..end, strand, type, name):
      1..29      +  promoter       tac promoter: strong E. coli promoter; hybrid between the trp and lac UV5 promoters
     37..53      +  protein_bind   lac operator: The lac repressor binds to the lac operator to inhibit transcription in E. coli. This inhibition can be relieved by adding lactose or isopropyl-β-D-thiogalactopyranoside (IPTG). lac repressor encoded by lacI
    138..155     +  CDS            6xHis: 6xHis affinity tag
    171..824     +  CDS            GST26_SCHJA: Experimental evidence at protein level: Swiss-Prot protein existence level 1. GST isoenzymes appear to play a central role in the parasite detoxification system. Other functions are also suspected including a role in increasing the solubility of haematin in the parasite gut. From Schistosoma japonicum (Blood fluke).
    906..1688    +  CDS            PCNA: PCNA_HUMAN - Experimental evidence at protein level: Swiss-Prot protein existence level 1. Auxiliary protein of DNA polymerase delta and is involved in the control of eukaryotic DNA replication by increasing the polymerase's processibility during elongation of the leading strand. Induces a robust stimulatory effect on the 3'-5' exonuclease and 3'- phosphodiesterase, but not apurinic-apyrimidinic (AP) endonuclease, APEX2 activities. Has to be loaded onto DNA in order to be able to stimulate APEX2. Plays a key role in DNA damage response (DDR) by being conveniently positioned at the replication
   1704..1751    +  terminator     fd terminator (sequence withheld): central terminator from bacteriophage fd (Otsuka and Kunisawa, 1982)
   1756..1968    +  CDS            M13 gene III (fragment) (sequence partly withheld): pIII; III; minor coat protein
   1983..2453    +  CDS            M13 gene III (fragment) (sequence partly withheld): pIII; III; minor coat protein
   2475..2545    +  CDS            TcR (fragment): tetracycline efflux protein; tet; confers resistance to tetracycline
   2787..3167    -  CDS            YPB1_ECOLX: Protein predicted: Swiss-Prot protein existence level 4. From Escherichia coli.
   3184..3335    +  CDS            rop (fragment): Rop protein, which maintains plasmids at low copy number; rop
   3371..3799    -  rep_origin     f1 ori (sequence partly withheld): f1 bacteriophage origin of replication; arrow indicates direction of (+) strand synthesis
   3808..3847    +  CDS            rop (fragment): Rop protein, which maintains plasmids at low copy number; rop
   3949..4089    +  misc_feature   bom: basis of mobility region from pBR322
   4275..4862    -  rep_origin     ori: high-copy-number ColE1/pMB1/pBR322/pUC origin of replication
   5033..5893    -  CDS            AmpR: β-lactamase; bla; confers resistance to ampicillin, carbenicillin, and related antibiotics
   5894..5998    -  promoter       AmpR promoter: bla
   6107..6184    +  promoter       lacIq promoter: lacI (mutant); In the lacIq allele, a single base change in the promoter boosts expression of the lacI gene about 10-fold.
   6185..7267    +  CDS            lacI: lac repressor; lacI; The lac repressor binds to the lac operator to inhibit transcription in E. coli. This inhibition can be relieved by adding lactose or isopropyl-β-D-thiogalactopyranoside (IPTG).
   7280..7301    +  protein_bind   CAP binding site: CAP binding activates transcription in the presence of cAMP. E. coli catabolite activator protein
   7320..7337    +  promoter       tet promoter (fragment): E. coli promoter for tetracycline efflux protein gene
