[The description below was written by a language model from this plasmid's Addgene catalogue record and pLannotate feature annotations shown in this document.]
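Description:
pHH0103_PCNA_PCNA is a bacterial expression plasmid of about 7.5 kb, built on the pHH0103 backbone, for producing and purifying human PCNA (proliferating cell nuclear antigen) in E. coli. It replicates from a ColE1/pBR322-type origin with the adjacent bom region. The catalogue lists it as low copy, although the rop gene appears only as fragments, interrupted by an inserted f1 phage origin. Selection is by ampicillin through the bla gene and its own promoter.

The expression cassette is driven by the tac promoter, a strong trp/lac hybrid, followed by a lac operator. The plasmid also carries lacI under the lacIq promoter, so it supplies ample repressor itself and expression stays off until it is induced with IPTG. Downstream of the promoter, the features run in order: a 6xHis tag, Schistosoma japonicum glutathione S-transferase, and the PCNA coding sequence, which was cloned between SfiI and NotI sites. This layout suggests an N-terminally His- and GST-tagged PCNA fusion that could be purified on either nickel or glutathione resin, though the record does not state the reading frame or any protease cleavage site in the linker. A bacteriophage fd terminator follows the insert.

Beyond the terminator are fragments of M13 gene III. Together with the f1 origin and a residual tetracycline resistance fragment, these look like leftovers from a phagemid-derived backbone rather than functional parts of the expressed product. According to the associated publication title, the plasmid belongs to a large-scale survey of ligands for peptide recognition modules, where purified tagged domains such as this one would plausibly serve as binding targets.
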