Addgene plasmid #110022: pHH0103_PCNA_PCNA
Purpose: Protein expression and purification of PCNA_PCNA
Depositing lab: Sachdev Sidhu. Depositing organization: University of Toronto. Publication: Large-scale survey and database of high affinity ligands for peptide recognition modules. Teyra J, Kelil A, Jain S, Helmy M, Jajodia R, Hooda Y, Gu J, D'Cruz AA, Nicholson SE, Min J, Sudol M, Kim PM, Bader GD, Sidhu SS. Mol Syst Biol. 2020 Dec;16(12):e9310. doi: 10.15252/msb.20199310. PubMed 33438817.
Backbone
  Vector backbone: pHH0103
  Vector type: Bacterial Expression
Growth in bacteria
  Bacterial resistance: Ampicillin, 100 μg/mL
  Growth temperature: 37°C
  Growth strain: DH5alpha
  Copy number: Low Copy
Gene/Insert
  Gene/Insert name: PCNA_PCNA
  Species: H. sapiens (human)
  Entrez Gene: PCNA (a.k.a. ATLD2)
  Cloning method: Restriction Enzyme; 5′ cloning site Sfi1 (unknown if destroyed); 3′ cloning site Not1 (unknown if destroyed)
Terms and licenses: Academic/Nonprofit Terms; Industry Terms: Not Available to Industry
How to cite: pHH0103_PCNA_PCNA was a gift from Sachdev Sidhu (Addgene plasmid # 110022 ; http://n2t.net/addgene:110022 ; RRID:Addgene_110022)
