>Addgene plasmid #110022 | pHH0103_PCNA_PCNA | depositor partial sequence | sequence record 206974 | pHH0103_PCNA_PCNA sequence 804 bps
GGCCCAGCCGGCCATGTTTGAAGCGCGTCTGGTTCAGGGCTCTATTCTGAAAAAAGTCCTGGAAGCCCTG
AAAGATCTGATTAACGAAGCATGCTGGGACATCAGCTCTAGTGGTGTTAATCTGCAGTCCATGGATTCCT
CACATGTGTCACTGGTTCAACTGACCCTGCGTAGCGAAGGCTTTGATACGTATCGTTGCGACCGCAACCT
GGCTATGGGTGTCAATCTGACCTCTATGAGTAAAATCCTGAAATGTGCGGGCAACGAAGATATTATCACC
CTGCGCGCGGAAGATAATGCCGACACGCTGGCACTGGTCTTCGAAGCTCCGAATCAGGAAAAAGTGTCCG
ATTATGAAATGAAACTGATGGATCTGGACGTGGAACAGCTGGGTATTCCGGAACAAGAATACTCGTGCGT
GGTTAAAATGCCGAGCGGCGAATTTGCCCGTATCTGTCGCGATCTGTCTCATATTGGTGACGCTGTCGTG
ATCAGTTGTGCGAAAGATGGCGTGAAATTCTCCGCCTCAGGTGAACTGGGCAACGGTAATATTAAACTGT
CTCAGACCAGTAACGTCGACAAAGAAGAAGAAGCGGTGACCATCGAAATGAATGAACCGGTTCAACTGAC
GTTCGCTCTGCGCTATCTGAACTTTTTCACCAAAGCAACGCCGCTGTCGAGCACCGTGACGCTGTCGATG
AGCGCGGATGTTCCGCTGGTTGTCGAATACAAAATTGCCGACATGGGCCACCTGAAATATTACCTGGCAC
CGAAAATCGAAGATGAAGAAGGTAGCGCGGCCGC
